Addgene plasmid #78898: pAct:dCas9-VPR
Purpose: Expresses dCas9-VPR under Actin promoter for CRISPRa in Drosophila cell culture. Please note- this plasmid does not express GFP.
Depositing lab: Norbert Perrimon. Depositing organization: Harvard Medical School. Publication: Comparison of Cas9 activators in multiple species. Chavez A, Tuttle M, Pruitt BW, Ewen-Campen B, Chari R, Ter-Ovanesyan D, Haque SJ, Cecchi RJ, Kowal EJ, Buchthal J, Housden BE, Perrimon N, Collins JJ, Church G. Nat Methods. 2016 May 23. doi: 10.1038/nmeth.3871. PubMed 27214048.
Backbone
  Vector backbone: pAWG
  Vector type: Insect Expression, CRISPR
Growth in bacteria
  Bacterial resistance: Ampicillin, 100 μg/mL
  Growth temperature: 37°C
  Growth strain: DH5alpha
  Copy number: Unknown
Gene/Insert
  Gene/Insert name: dCas9-VPR
  Insert size (bp): 5733
  Promoter: pActin (Drosophila)
  Cloning method: Gibson Cloning
  Sequencing primers: 5′ TTTGAACGCGACTTGAGAGC
Resource information
  A portion of this plasmid was derived from a plasmid made by: dCas9-VPR cloned from PMID 25730490 into pActin vector for Drosophila cell culture expression
Terms and licenses: Academic/Nonprofit Terms; Industry Terms: Not Available to Industry
How to cite: pAct:dCas9-VPR was a gift from Norbert Perrimon (Addgene plasmid # 78898 ; http://n2t.net/addgene:78898 ; RRID:Addgene_78898)
