[The description below was written by a language model from this plasmid's Addgene catalogue record and pLannotate feature annotations shown in this document.]
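Description:
pAct:dCas9-VPR is an insect expression plasmid of about 12 kb built on the pAWG backbone, a Drosophila Gateway-type vector. It is designed for CRISPR activation (CRISPRa) in Drosophila cell culture. It is propagated in E. coli using a high-copy ColE1/pUC-type origin, with ampicillin selection through the β-lactamase gene. The record lists no marker for selection in insect cells.

The payload is a roughly 5.7 kb dCas9-VPR coding sequence, inserted by Gibson cloning between the attB1 and attB2 sites and driven by the constitutive Drosophila actin 5C (Ac5) promoter. The annotated Cas9 portion is the catalytically dead Streptococcus pyogenes variant Cas9m4, which carries the D10A, D839A, H840A and N863A substitutions. It binds DNA under guide RNA direction without cutting. This is followed by a human RELA (p65) activation fragment and the Epstein-Barr virus Rta activation domain. The VP64 element that completes the tripartite VPR activator is not annotated separately; it presumably sits in the unannotated gap between Cas9 and p65. Downstream are the SV40 small t intron and the SV40 polyadenylation signal, which provide transcript processing.

An EGFP open reading frame inherited from pAWG remains after attB2, where that backbone would normally produce a C-terminal GFP fusion. The depositor states explicitly that this plasmid does not express GFP, so the construct should not be relied on for fluorescence. No guide RNA cassette is annotated, so an sgRNA has to be supplied separately to direct the activator to target promoters. The short lacI and λ Exo fragments in the table are probably incidental annotation matches in backbone sequence.
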