Features (pLannotate 1.2.2; 17 found; start..end, strand, type, name):
      1..54      +  CDS            lacI (fragment): lac repressor; lacI; The lac repressor binds to the lac operator to inhibit transcription in E. coli. This inhibition can be relieved by adding lactose or isopropyl-β-D-thiogalactopyranoside (IPTG).
    140..2649    +  promoter       Ac5 promoter: Drosophila melanogaster actin 5C promoter
   2667..2691    +  protein_bind   attB1: mutant version of attB; recombination site for the Gateway® BP reaction BP Clonase™
   2703..6806    +  CDS            Cas9m4: catalytically dead mutant of the Cas9 endonuclease from the Streptococcus pyogenes Type II CRISPR/Cas system RNA-guided DNA-binding protein that lacks endonuclease activity due to the mutations D10A, D839A, H840A, and N863A (Mali et al., 2013)
   7065..7844    +  CDS            RELA (fragment): TF65_HUMAN - Also known as NFKB3. Experimental evidence at protein level: Swiss-Prot protein existence level 1. NF-kappa-B is a pleiotropic transcription factor present in almost all cell types and is the endpoint of a series of signal transduction events that are initiated by a vast array of stimuli related to many biological processes such as inflammation, immunity, differentiation, cell growth, tumorigenesis and apoptosis. NF-kappa-B is a homo- or heterodimeric complex formed by the Rel-like domain- containing proteins RELA/p65, RELB, NFKB1/p105, NFKB1/p50, REL and NFKB2/p52. The heterodime
   7863..8432    +  CDS            Rta AD: transcriptional activation domain from the human herpesvirus 4 (Epstein-Barr virus) replication and transcription activator Rta/BRLF1 (Hardwick et al., 1992; Chavez et al., 2015)
   8437..8461    -  protein_bind   attB2: mutant version of attB; recombination site for the Gateway® BP reaction BP Clonase™
   8475..9191    +  CDS            EGFP: EGFP is a basic (constitutively fluorescent) green fluorescent protein published in 1996, derived from Aequorea victoria. It is reported to be a rapidly-maturing weak dimer with moderate acid sensitivity.
   9220..9294    +  CDS            small t antigen (fragment): SV40 (simian virus 40) small t antigen
   9296..9361    +  intron         small t intron: SV40 (simian virus 40) small t antigen intron
   9491..9511    +  CDS            SV40 NLS: nuclear localization signal of SV40 (simian virus 40) large T antigen
   9830..9913    +  CDS            large T antigen (fragment): large T antigen from SV40 (simian virus 40)
   9936..10070   +  polyA_signal   SV40 poly(A) signal: SV40 polyadenylation signal
  10088..10150   -  CDS            Exo (fragment): 5' to 3' double-stranded DNA exonuclease in the λ Red system; exo; creates 3' single-stranded DNA tails
  10149..10166   +  promoter       AmpR promoter (fragment): bla
  10167..11027   +  CDS            AmpR: β-lactamase; bla; confers resistance to ampicillin, carbenicillin, and related antibiotics
  11198..11786   +  rep_origin     ori: high-copy-number ColE1/pMB1/pBR322/pUC origin of replication
>Addgene plasmid #78898 | pAct:dCas9-VPR | depositor full sequence | sequence record 147538 | pAct:dCas9-VPR sequence 11968 bps
GCGCCCAATACGCAAACCGCCTCTCCCCGCGCGTTGGCCGATTCATTAATGCAGGCAACTCGTGAAAGGT
AGGCGGATCAGCGGCCGCAGCATGCAATTCTATATTCTAAAAACACAAATGATACTTCTAAAAAAAAATC
ATGAATGGCATCAACTCTGAATCAAATCTTTGCAGATGCACCTACTTCTCATTTCCACTGTCACATCATT
TTTCCAGATCTCGCTGCCTGTTATGTGGCCCACAAACCAAGACACGTTTTATGGCCATTAAAGCTGGCTG
ATCGTCGCCAAACACCAAATACATAATGAATATGTACACATTCGAGAAAGAAGCGATCAAAGAAGCGTCT
TCGGGCGGAGTAGGAGAATGCGGAGGAGAAGGAGAACGAGCTGATCTAGTATCTCTCCACAATCCAATGC
CAACTGACCAACTGGCCATATTCGGAGCAATTTGAAGCCAATTTCCATCGCCTGGCGATCGCTCCATTCT
TGGCTATATGTTTTTCACCGTTACCCGGGGCCATTTTCAAAGACTCGTCGGCAAGATAAGATTGTGTCAC
TCGCTGTCTCTCTTCATTTGTCGAAGAATGCTGAGGAATTTCGCGATGACGTCGGCGAGTATTTTGAAGA
ATGAGAATAATTTGTATTTATACGAAAATCAGTTAGTGGAATTTTCTACAAAAACATGTTATCTATAGAT
AATTTTGTTGCAAAATATGTTGACTATGACAAAGATTGTATGTATATACCTTTAATGTATTCTCATTTTC
TTATGTATTTATAATGGCAATGATGATACTGATGATATTTTAAGATGATGCCAGACCAAAAGGCTTGAAT
TTCTGCGTCTTTTGCCGAACGCAGTGCATGTGCAATTGTTGTTTTTTGGAATATTCAATTTTCGGACTGT
CCGCTTTGATTTCAGTTTCTTGGCTTATTCAAAAAGCAAAGTAAAGCCAAAAAAGCGAGATGGCAATACC
AAATGCGGCAAAACGGTAGTGGAAGGAAAGGGGTGCGGGGCAGCGGAAGGAAGGGTGGGGCGGGGCGTGG
CGGGGTCTGTGGCTGGGCGCGACGTCACCGACGTTGGAGCCACTCCTTTGACCATGTGTGCGTGTGTGTA
TTATTCGTGTCTCGCCACTCGCCGGTTGTTTTTTTCTTTTTATGCTGCGCTCTCTCTAGCGCCATCTCGC
TTACGCATGCTCAACGCACCGCATGTTGCCGTTTCCTTTTATGCGTCATTTTGGCTCGAAATAGGCAATT
ATTTAAACAAAGATTAGTCAACGAAAACGCTAAAATAAATAAGTCTACAATATGGTTACTTATTGCCATG
TGTGTGCAGCCAACGATAGCAACAAAAGCAACAACACAGGTGGCTTTCCCTCTTTCACTTTTTGTTTGCA
AGCCGCGTGCGAGCAAGACGGCACGACCGGCAAACGCAATTACGCTGACAAAGAGCAGACGAAGTTTTGG
CGAAAAACATCAAGGCGCCTGATACGAATGCATTTGCAATAACAATTGCGATATTTAATATTGTTTATGA
AGCTGTTTGACTTCAAAACACACAAAAAAAAAAATAAAACAAATTATTTGAAAGAGAATTAGGAATCGGA
CGCTTATCGTTAGGGTAACAACAAGAAATGCTTACTGAGTCACAGCCTCTGGAAAACTGCCGCAAGCCAG
AGAGAGAGAGAAAAAGAGGGAGAGCAGCTTAGACCGCATGTGCTTGTGTGTGAGGCGTCTCTCTCTTCGT
CTCTGTTGCGCAAACGCATAGACTGCACTGAGAAAATCGATTACCTATTTTTTATGAATGAATATTTGCA
CTATTACTATTCAAAACTATTAAGATAGCAATCACATTCAATAGCCAAATACTATACCACCTGAGCGATG
CAACGAAATGATCAATTTGAGCAAAAATGCTGCATATTTAGGACGGCATCATTATAGAAATGCTTCTTGC
TGTGTACTTTTCTCTCGTCTGGCAGCTGTTTCGCCGTTATTGTTAAAACCGGCTTAAGTTAGGTGTGTTT
TCTACGACTAGTGAATGCCCTACTAGAAGATGTGTGTTGCACAAAATGTCCCTGGAATAACCAATTTGAA
GTGCAGATAGCAGTAAACGTAAGCTAATATGAATATTATTTAACTGTAATGTTTTAATATCGCTGGACAT
TACTAATAAACCCACTATAAACACATGTACATATGTATGTTTTGGCATACAATGAGTAGTTGGGGAAAAA
ATGTGTAAAAGCACCGTGACCATCACAGCATAAAGATAACCAGCTGAAGTATCGAATATGAGTAACCCCC
AAATTGAATCACATGCCGCAACTGATAGGACCCATGGAAGTACACTCTTCATGGCGATATACAAGACACA
CACAAGCACGAACACCCAGTTGCGGAGGAAATTCTCCGTAAATGAAAACCCAATCGGCGAACAATTCATA
CCCATATATGGTAAAAGTTTTGAACGCGACTTGAGAGCGGAGAGCATTGCGGCTGATAAGGTTTTAGCGC
TAAGCGGGCTTTATAAAACGGGCTGCGGGACCAGTTTTCATATCACTACCGTTTGAGTTCTTGTGCTGTG
TGGATACTCCTCCCGACACAAAGCCGCTCCATCAGCCAGCAGTCGTCTAATCCAGAGACCCCGGATCCAG
ATATCGACAAGTTTGTACAAAAAAGCAGGCTACAAAGCCACCATGGACAAGAAGTACTCCATTGGGCTCG
CTATCGGCACAAACAGCGTCGGCTGGGCCGTCATTACGGACGAGTACAAGGTGCCGAGCAAAAAATTCAA
AGTTCTGGGCAATACCGATCGCCACAGCATAAAGAAGAACCTCATTGGCGCCCTCCTGTTCGACTCCGGG
GAGACGGCCGAAGCCACGCGGCTCAAAAGAACAGCACGGCGCAGATATACCCGCAGAAAGAATCGGATCT
GCTACCTGCAGGAGATCTTTAGTAATGAGATGGCTAAGGTGGATGACTCTTTCTTCCATAGGCTGGAGGA
GTCCTTTTTGGTGGAGGAGGATAAAAAGCACGAGCGCCACCCAATCTTTGGCAATATCGTGGACGAGGTG
GCGTACCATGAAAAGTACCCAACCATATATCATCTGAGGAAGAAGCTTGTAGACAGTACTGATAAGGCTG
ACTTGCGGTTGATCTATCTCGCGCTGGCGCATATGATCAAATTTCGGGGACACTTCCTCATCGAGGGGGA
CCTGAACCCAGACAACAGCGATGTCGATAAACTCTTTATCCAACTGGTTCAGACTTACAATCAGCTTTTC
GAAGAGAACCCGATCAACGCATCCGGAGTTGACGCCAAAGCAATCCTGAGCGCTAGGCTGTCCAAATCCC
GGCGGCTCGAAAACCTCATCGCACAGCTCCCTGGGGAGAAGAAGAACGGCCTGTTTGGTAATCTTATCGC
CCTGTCACTCGGGCTGACCCCCAACTTTAAATCTAACTTCGACCTGGCCGAAGATGCCAAGCTTCAACTG
AGCAAAGACACCTACGATGATGATCTCGACAATCTGCTGGCCCAGATCGGCGACCAGTACGCAGACCTTT
TTTTGGCGGCAAAGAACCTGTCAGACGCCATTCTGCTGAGTGATATTCTGCGAGTGAACACGGAGATCAC
CAAAGCTCCGCTGAGCGCTAGTATGATCAAGCGCTATGATGAGCACCACCAAGACTTGACTTTGCTGAAG
GCCCTTGTCAGACAGCAACTGCCTGAGAAGTACAAGGAAATTTTCTTCGATCAGTCTAAAAATGGCTACG
CCGGATACATTGACGGCGGAGCAAGCCAGGAGGAATTTTACAAATTTATTAAGCCCATCTTGGAAAAAAT
GGACGGCACCGAGGAGCTGCTGGTAAAGCTTAACAGAGAAGATCTGTTGCGCAAACAGCGCACTTTCGAC
AATGGAAGCATCCCCCACCAGATTCACCTGGGCGAACTGCACGCTATCCTCAGGCGGCAAGAGGATTTCT
ACCCCTTTTTGAAAGATAACAGGGAAAAGATTGAGAAAATCCTCACATTTCGGATACCCTACTATGTAGG
CCCCCTCGCCCGGGGAAATTCCAGATTCGCGTGGATGACTCGCAAATCAGAAGAGACCATCACTCCCTGG
AACTTCGAGGAAGTCGTGGATAAGGGGGCCTCTGCCCAGTCCTTCATCGAAAGGATGACTAACTTTGATA
AAAATCTGCCTAACGAAAAGGTGCTTCCTAAACACTCTCTGCTGTACGAGTACTTCACAGTTTATAACGA
GCTCACCAAGGTCAAATACGTCACAGAAGGGATGAGAAAGCCAGCATTCCTGTCTGGAGAGCAGAAGAAA
GCTATCGTGGACCTCCTCTTCAAGACGAACCGGAAAGTTACCGTGAAACAGCTCAAAGAAGACTATTTCA
AAAAGATTGAATGTTTCGACTCTGTTGAAATCAGCGGAGTGGAGGATCGCTTCAACGCATCCCTGGGAAC
GTATCACGATCTCCTGAAAATCATTAAAGACAAGGACTTCCTGGACAATGAGGAGAACGAGGACATTCTT
GAGGACATTGTCCTCACCCTTACGTTGTTTGAAGATAGGGAGATGATTGAAGAACGCTTGAAAACTTACG
CTCATCTCTTCGACGACAAAGTCATGAAACAGCTCAAGAGGCGCCGATATACAGGATGGGGGCGGCTGTC
AAGAAAACTGATCAATGGGATCCGAGACAAGCAGAGTGGAAAGACAATCCTGGATTTTCTTAAGTCCGAT
GGATTTGCCAACCGGAACTTCATGCAGTTGATCCATGATGACTCTCTCACCTTTAAGGAGGACATCCAGA
AAGCACAAGTTTCTGGCCAGGGGGACAGTCTTCACGAGCACATCGCTAATCTTGCAGGTAGCCCAGCTAT
CAAAAAGGGAATACTGCAGACCGTTAAGGTCGTGGATGAACTCGTCAAAGTAATGGGAAGGCATAAGCCC
GAGAATATCGTTATCGAGATGGCCCGAGAGAACCAAACTACCCAGAAGGGACAGAAGAACAGTAGGGAAA
GGATGAAGAGGATTGAAGAGGGTATAAAAGAACTGGGGTCCCAAATCCTTAAGGAACACCCAGTTGAAAA
CACCCAGCTTCAGAATGAGAAGCTCTACCTGTACTACCTGCAGAACGGCAGGGACATGTACGTGGATCAG
GAACTGGACATCAATCGGCTCTCCGACTACGACGTGGCTGCTATCGTGCCCCAGTCTTTTCTCAAAGATG
ATTCTATTGATAATAAAGTGTTGACAAGATCCGATAAAGCTAGAGGGAAGAGTGATAACGTCCCCTCAGA
AGAAGTTGTCAAGAAAATGAAAAATTATTGGCGGCAGCTGCTGAACGCCAAACTGATCACACAACGGAAG
TTCGATAATCTGACTAAGGCTGAACGAGGTGGCCTGTCTGAGTTGGATAAAGCCGGCTTCATCAAAAGGC
AGCTTGTTGAGACACGCCAGATCACCAAGCACGTGGCCCAAATTCTCGATTCACGCATGAACACCAAGTA
CGATGAAAATGACAAACTGATTCGAGAGGTGAAAGTTATTACTCTGAAGTCTAAGCTGGTCTCAGATTTC
AGAAAGGACTTTCAGTTTTATAAGGTGAGAGAGATCAACAATTACCACCATGCGCATGATGCCTACCTGA
ATGCAGTGGTAGGCACTGCACTTATCAAAAAATATCCCAAGCTTGAATCTGAATTTGTTTACGGAGACTA
TAAAGTGTACGATGTTAGGAAAATGATCGCAAAGTCTGAGCAGGAAATAGGCAAGGCCACCGCTAAGTAC
TTCTTTTACAGCAATATTATGAATTTTTTCAAGACCGAGATTACACTGGCCAATGGAGAGATTCGGAAGC
GACCACTTATCGAAACAAACGGAGAAACAGGAGAAATCGTGTGGGACAAGGGTAGGGATTTCGCGACAGT
CCGGAAGGTCCTGTCCATGCCGCAGGTGAACATCGTTAAAAAGACCGAAGTACAGACCGGAGGCTTCTCC
AAGGAAAGTATCCTCCCGAAAAGGAACAGCGACAAGCTGATCGCACGCAAAAAAGATTGGGACCCCAAGA
AATACGGCGGATTCGATTCTCCTACAGTCGCTTACAGTGTACTGGTTGTGGCCAAAGTGGAGAAAGGGAA
GTCTAAAAAACTCAAAAGCGTCAAGGAACTGCTGGGCATCACAATCATGGAGCGATCAAGCTTCGAAAAA
AACCCCATCGACTTTCTCGAGGCGAAAGGATATAAAGAGGTCAAAAAAGACCTCATCATTAAGCTTCCCA
AGTACTCTCTCTTTGAGCTTGAAAACGGCCGGAAACGAATGCTCGCTAGTGCGGGCGAGCTGCAGAAAGG
TAACGAGCTGGCACTGCCCTCTAAATACGTTAATTTCTTGTATCTGGCCAGCCACTATGAAAAGCTCAAA
GGGTCTCCCGAAGATAATGAGCAGAAGCAGCTGTTCGTGGAACAACACAAACACTACCTTGATGAGATCA
TCGAGCAAATAAGCGAATTCTCCAAAAGAGTGATCCTCGCCGACGCTAACCTCGATAAGGTGCTTTCTGC
TTACAATAAGCACAGGGATAAGCCCATCAGGGAGCAGGCAGAAAACATTATCCACTTGTTTACTCTGACC
AACTTGGGCGCGCCTGCAGCCTTCAAGTACTTCGACACCACCATAGACAGAAAGCGGTACACCTCTACAA
AGGAGGTCCTGGACGCCACACTGATTCATCAGTCAATTACGGGGCTCTATGAAACAAGAATCGACCTCTC
TCAGCTCGGTGGAGACAGCAGGGCTGACCCCAAGAAGAAGAGGAAGGTGGAGGCCAGCGGTTCCGGACGG
GCTGACGCATTGGACGATTTTGATCTGGATATGCTGGGAAGTGACGCCCTCGATGATTTTGACCTTGACA
TGCTTGGTTCGGATGCCCTTGATGACTTTGACCTCGACATGCTCGGCAGTGACGCCCTTGATGATTTCGA
CCTGGACATGCTGATTAACTCTAGAAGTTCCGGATCTCCGAAAAAGAAACGCAAAGTTGGTAGCCAGTAC
CTGCCCGACACCGACGACCGGCACCGGATCGAGGAAAAGCGGAAGCGGACCTACGAGACATTCAAGAGCA
TCATGAAGAAGTCCCCCTTCAGCGGCCCCACCGACCCTAGACCTCCACCTAGAAGAATCGCCGTGCCCAG
CAGATCCAGCGCCAGCGTGCCAAAACCTGCCCCCCAGCCTTACCCCTTCACCAGCAGCCTGAGCACCATC
AACTACGACGAGTTCCCTACCATGGTGTTCCCCAGCGGCCAGATCTCTCAGGCCTCTGCTCTGGCTCCAG
CCCCTCCTCAGGTGCTGCCTCAGGCTCCTGCTCCTGCACCAGCTCCAGCCATGGTGTCTGCACTGGCTCA
GGCACCAGCACCCGTGCCTGTGCTGGCTCCTGGACCTCCACAGGCTGTGGCTCCACCAGCCCCTAAACCT
ACACAGGCCGGCGAGGGCACACTGTCTGAAGCTCTGCTGCAGCTGCAGTTCGACGACGAGGATCTGGGAG
CCCTGCTGGGAAACAGCACCGATCCTGCCGTGTTCACCGACCTGGCCAGCGTGGACAACAGCGAGTTCCA
GCAGCTGCTGAACCAGGGCATCCCTGTGGCCCCTCACACCACCGAGCCCATGCTGATGGAATACCCCGAG
GCCATCACCCGGCTCGTGACAGGCGCTCAGAGGCCTCCTGATCCAGCTCCTGCCCCTCTGGGAGCACCAG
GCCTGCCTAATGGACTGCTGTCTGGCGACGAGGACTTCAGCTCTATCGCCGATATGGATTTCTCAGCCTT
GCTGGGCTCTGGCAGCGGCAGCCGGGATTCCAGGGAAGGGATGTTTTTGCCGAAGCCTGAGGCCGGCTCC
GCTATTAGTGACGTGTTTGAGGGCCGCGAGGTGTGCCAGCCAAAACGAATCCGGCCATTTCATCCTCCAG
GAAGTCCATGGGCCAACCGCCCACTCCCCGCCAGCCTCGCACCAACACCAACCGGTCCAGTACATGAGCC
AGTCGGGTCACTGACCCCGGCACCAGTCCCTCAGCCACTGGATCCAGCGCCCGCAGTGACTCCCGAGGCC
AGTCACCTGTTGGAGGATCCCGATGAAGAGACGAGCCAGGCTGTCAAAGCCCTTCGGGAGATGGCCGATA
CTGTGATTCCCCAGAAGGAAGAGGCTGCAATCTGTGGCCAAATGGACCTTTCCCATCCGCCCCCAAGGGG
CCATCTGGATGAGCTGACAACCACACTTGAGTCCATGACCGAGGATCTGAACCTGGACTCACCCCTGACC
CCGGAATTGAACGAGATTCTGGATACCTTCCTGAACGACGAGTGCCTCTTGCATGCCATGCATATCAGCA
CAGGACTGTCCATCTTCGACACATCTCTGTTTTGAAACCCAGCTTTCTTGTACAAAGTGGTGAGCTCCGC
CACCATGGTGAGCAAGGGCGAGGAGCTGTTCACCGGGGTGGTGCCCATCCTGGTCGAGCTGGACGGCGAC
GTAAACGGCCACAAGTTCAGCGTGTCCGGCGAGGGCGAGGGCGATGCCACCTACGGCAAGCTGACCCTGA
AGTTCATCTGCACCACCGGCAAGCTGCCCGTGCCCTGGCCCACCCTCGTGACCACCCTGACCTACGGCGT
GCAGTGCTTCAGCCGCTACCCCGACCACATGAAGCAGCACGACTTCTTCAAGTCCGCCATGCCCGAAGGC
TACGTCCAGGAGCGCACCATCTTCTTCAAGGACGACGGCAACTACAAGACCCGCGCCGAGGTGAAGTTCG
AGGGCGACACCCTGGTGAACCGCATCGAGCTGAAGGGCATCGACTTCAAGGAGGACGGCAACATCCTGGG
GCACAAGCTGGAGTACAACTACAACAGCCACAACGTCTATATCATGGCCGACAAGCAGAAGAACGGCATC
AAGGTGAACTTCAAGATCCGCCACAACATCGAGGACGGCAGCGTGCAGCTCGCCGACCACTACCAGCAGA
ACACCCCCATCGGCGACGGCCCCGTGCTGCTGCCCGACAACCACTACCTGAGCACCCAGTCCGCCCTGAG
CAAAGACCCCAACGAGAAGCGCGATCACATGGTCCTGCTGGAGTTCGTGACCGCCGCCGGGATCACTCTC
GGCATGGACGAGCTGTACAAGCACCGGTCCACGTGACGTAAGCTAGCAGGATCTTTGTGAAGGAACCTTA
CTTCTGTGGTGTGACATAATTGGACAAACTACCTACAGAGATTTAAAGCTCTAAGGTAAATATAAAATTT
TTAAGTGTATAATGTGTTAAACTACTGATTCTAATTGTTTGTGTATTTTAGATTCCAACCTATGGAACTG
ATGAATGGGAGCAGTGGTGGAATGCCTTTAATGAGGAAAACCTGTTTTGCTCAGAAGAAATGCCATCTAG
TGATGATGAGGCTACTGCTGACTCTCAACATTCTACTCCTCCAAAAAAGAAGAGAAAGGTAGAAGACCCC
AAGGACTTTCCTTCAGAATTGCTAAGTTTTTTGAGTCATGCTGTGTTTAGTAATAGAACTCTTGCTTGCT
TTGCTATTTACACCACAAAGGAAAAAGCTGCACTGCTATACAAGAAAATTATGGAAAAATATTCTGTAAC
CTTTATAAGTAGGCATAACAGTTATAATCATAACATACTGTTTTTTCTTACTCCACACAGGCATAGAGTG
TCTGCTATTAATAACTATGCTCAAAAATTGTGTACCTTTAGCTTTTTAATTTGTAAAGGGGTTAATAAGG
AATATTTGATGTATAGTGCCTTGACTAGAGATCATAATCAGCCATACCACATTTGTAGAGGTTTTACTTG
CTTTAAAAAACCTCCCACACCTCCCCCTGAACCTGAAACATAAAATGAATGCAATTGTTGTTGTTAACTT
GTTTATTGCAGCTTATAATGGTTACAAATAAAGCAATAGCATCACAAATTTCACAAATAAAGCATTTTTT
TCACTGCATTCTAGTTGTGGTTTGTCCAAACTCATCAATGTATCTTATCATGTCTGGATCCCGTTTAAAC
TACGCGTAATTCAAACAGGGTTCTGGCGTCGTTCTCGTACTGTTTTCCCCAGGCCAGTGCTTTAGCGTTA
TTGAAAAAGGAAGAGTATGAGTATTCAACATTTCCGTGTCGCCCTTATTCCCTTTTTTGCGGCATTTTGC
CTTCCTGTTTTTGCTCACCCAGAAACGCTGGTGAAAGTAAAAGATGCTGAAGATCAGTTGGGTGCACGAG
TGGGTTACATCGAACTGGATCTCAACAGCGGTAAGATCCTTGAGAGTTTTCGCCCCGAAGAACGTTTTCC
AATGATGAGCACTTTTAAAGTTCTGCTATGTGGCGCGGTATTATCCCGTATTGACGCCGGGCAAGAGCAA
CTCGGTCGCCGCATACACTATTCTCAGAATGACTTGGTTGAGTACTCACCAGTCACAGAAAAGCATCTTA
CGGATGGCATGACAGTAAGAGAATTATGCAGTGCTGCCATAACCATGAGTGATAACACTGCGGCCAACTT
ACTTCTGACAACGATCGGAGGACCGAAGGAGCTAACCGCTTTTTTGCACAACATGGGGGATCATGTAACT
CGCCTTGATCGTTGGGAACCGGAGCTGAATGAAGCCATACCAAACGACGAGCGTGACACCACGATGCCTG
TAGCAATGGCAACAACGTTGCGCAAACTATTAACTGGCGAACTACTTACTCTAGCTTCCCGGCAACAATT
AATAGACTGGATGGAGGCGGATAAAGTTGCAGGACCACTTCTGCGCTCGGCCCTTCCGGCTGGCTGGTTT
ATTGCTGATAAATCTGGAGCCGGTGAGCGTGGGTCTCGCGGTATCATTGCAGCACTGGGGCCAGATGGTA
AGCCCTCCCGTATCGTAGTTATCTACACGACGGGGAGTCAGGCAACTATGGATGAACGAAATAGACAGAT
CGCTGAGATAGGTGCCTCACTGATTAAGCATTGGTAACTGTCAGACCAAGTTTACTCATATATACTTTAG
ATTGATTTAAAACTTCATTTTTAATTTAAAAGGATCTAGGTGAAGATCCTTTTTGATAATCTCATGACCA
AAATCCCTTAACGTGAGTTTTCGTTCCACTGAGCGTCAGACCCCGTAGAAAAGATCAAAGGATCTTCTTG
AGATCCTTTTTTTCTGCGCGTAATCTGCTGCTTGCAAACAAAAAAACCACCGCTACCAGCGGTGGTTTGT
TTGCCGGATCAAGAGCTACCAACTCTTTTTCCGAAGGTAACTGGCTTCAGCAGAGCGCAGATACCAAATA
CTGTCCTTCTAGTGTAGCCGTAGTTAGGCCACCACTTCAAGAACTCTGTAGCACCGCCTACATACCTCGC
TCTGCTAATCCTGTTACCAGTGGCTGCTGCCAGTGGCGATAAGTCGTGTCTTACCGGGTTGGACTCAAGA
CGATAGTTACCGGATAAGGCGCAGCGGTCGGGCTGAACGGGGGGTTCGTGCACACAGCCCAGCTTGGAGC
GAACGACCTACACCGAACTGAGATACCTACAGCGTGAGCTATGAGAAAGCGCCACGCTTCCCGAAGGGAG
AAAGGCGGACAGGTATCCGGTAAGCGGCAGGGTCGGAACAGGAGAGCGCACGAGGGAGCTTCCAGGGGGA
AACGCCTGGTATCTTTATAGTCCTGTCGGGTTTCGCCACCTCTGACTTGAGCGTCGATTTTTGTGATGCT
CGTCAGGGGGGCGGAGCCTATGGAAAAACGCCAGCAACGCGGCCTTTTTACGGTTCCTGGCCTTTTGCTG
GCCTTTTGCTCACATGTTCTTTCCTGCGTTATCCCCTGATTCTGTGGATAACCGTATTACCGCCTTTGAG
TGAGCTGATACCGCTCGCCGCAGCCGAACGACCGAGCGCAGCGAGTCAGTGAGCGAGGAAGCGGAAGA
