>Addgene plasmid #78898 | pAct:dCas9-VPR | addgene partial sequence | sequence record 154057 | AC5 5'-ACACAAAGCCGCTCCATCAG-3'
CAGATATCGACAAGTTTGTACAAAAAAGCAGGCTACAAAGCCACCATGGACAAGAAGTACTCCATTGGGC
TCGCTATCGGCACAAACAGCGTCGGCTGGGCCGTCATTACGGACGAGTACAAGGTGCCGAGCAAAAAATT
CAAAGTTCTGGGCAATACCGATCGCCACAGCATAAAGAAGAACCTCATTGGCGCCCTCCTGTTCGACTCC
GGGGAGACGGCCGAAGCCACGCGGCTCAAAAGAACAGCACGGCGCAGATATACCCGCAGAAAGAATCGGA
TCTGCTACCTGCAGGAGATCTTTAGTAATGAGATGGCTAAGGTGGATGACTCTTTCTTCCATAGGCTGGA
GGAGTCCTTTTTGGTGGAGGAGGATAAAAAGCACGAGCGCCACCCAATCTTTGGCAATATCGTGGACGAG
GTGGCGTACCATGAAAAGTACCCAACCATATATCATCTGAGGAAGAAGCTTGTAGACAGTACTGATAAGG
CTGACTTGCGGTTGATCTATCTCGCGCTGGCGCATATGATCAAATTTCGGGGACACTTCCTCATCGAGGG
GGACCTGAACCCAGACAACAGCGATGTCGATAAACTCTTTATCCAACTGGTTCAGACTTACAATCAGCTT
TTCGAAGAGAACCCGATCAACGCATCCGGAGTTGACGCCAAAGCAATCCTGAGCGCTAGGCTGTCCAAAT
CCCGGCGGCTCGAAAACCTCATCGCACAGCTCCCTGGGGAGAAGAAGAACGGCCTGTTTGGTAATCTTAT
CGCCCTGTCACTCGGGCTGACCCCCAACTTTAAATCTAACTTCGACCTGGCCGAAGATGCCA
