>Addgene plasmid #78898 | pAct:dCas9-VPR | addgene partial sequence | sequence record 154058 | EGFP-N 5'-CGTCGCCGTCCAGCTCGACCAG-3'
TCGCCCTTGCTCACCATGGTGGCGGAGCTCACCACTTTGTACAAGAAAGCTGGGTTTCAAAACAGAGATG
TGTCGAAGATGGACAGTCCTGTGCTGATATGCATGGCATGCAAGAGGCACTCGTCGTTCAGGAAGGTATC
CAGAATCTCGTTCAATTCCGGGGTCAGGGGTGAGTCCAGGTTCAGATCCTCGGTCATGGACTCAAGTGTG
GTTGTCAGCTCATCCAGATGGCCCCTTGGGGGCGGATGGGAAAGGTCCATTTGGCCACAGATTGCAGCCT
CTTCCTTCTGGGGAATCACAGTATCGGCCATCTCCCGAAGGGCTTTGACAGCCTGGCTCGTCTCTTCATC
GGGATCCTCCAACAGGTGACTGGCCTCGGGAGTCACTGCGGGCGCTGGATCCAGTGGCTGAGGGACTGGT
GCCGGGGTCAGTGACCCGACTGGCTCATGTACTGGACCGGTTGGTGTTGGTGCGAGGCTGGCGGGGAGTG
GGCGGTTGGCCCATGGACTTCCTGGAGGATGAAATGGCCGGATTCGTTTTGGCTGGCACACCTCGCGGCC
CTCAAACACGTCACTAATAGCGGAGCCGGCCTCAGGCTTCGGCAAAAACATCCCTTCCCTGGAATCCCGA
GATCCCGATCCGCTACCCAGCAGTGCGGAGAAGTCCATGTCGGCGATAGAGCTGAAGTCCTCGTCGCCAG
ACAGCAGTCCATTAGGCAGGCCTGGTGCTCCCAGAGGGGCAGGAGCTGGATCAGGAGGCCTCTGAGCGCC
TGTCACGAGCCGGGTGATGGCCTCGGGGTATTCCATCAGCATGGGCTCGGTGGTGTGAGGGGCCACAGGG
ATGCCCTGGTTCAGCAGCTGCTGGAACTCGCTGTTGTCCACGCTGGCCAGGTCGGTGAACACGGCAGGAT
CGGTGCTGTTTCCCAGC
